>Addgene plasmid #177165 | pRS426-PGAL7-D_RFP_TCYC1 | addgene full sequence | sequence record 352585 | Addgene NGS Result
AGCTGTGACCGTCTCCGGGAGCTGCATGTGTCAGAGGTTTTCACCGTCATCACCGAAACGCGCGAGACGA
AAGGGCCTCGTGATACGCCTATTTTTATAGGTTAATGTCATGATAATAATGGTTTCTTAGTATGATCCAA
TATCAAAGGAAATGATAGCATTGAAGGATGAGACTAATCCAATTGAGGAGTGGCAGCATATAGAACAGCT
AAAGGGTAGTGCTGAAGGAAGCATACGATACCCCGCATGGAATGGGATAATATCACAGGAGGTACTAGAC
TACCTTTCATCCTACATAAATAGACGCATATAAGTACGCATTTAAGCATAAACACGCACTATGCCGTTCT
TCTCATGTATATATATATACAGGCAACACGCAGATATAGGTGCGACGTGAACAGTGAGCTGTATGTGCGC
AGCTCGCGTTGCATTTTCGGAAGCGCTCGTTTTCGGAAACGCTTTGAAGTTCCTATTCCGAAGTTCCTAT
TCTCTAGAAAGTATAGGAACTTCAGAGCGCTTTTGAAAACCAAAAGCGCTCTGAAGACGCACTTTCAAAA
AACCAAAAACGCACCGGACTGTAACGAGCTACTAAAATATTGCGAATACCGCTTCCACAAACATTGCTCA
AAAGTATCTCTTTGCTATATATCTCTGTGCTATATCCCTATATAACCTACCCATCCACCTTTCGCTCCTT
GAACTTGCATCTAAACTCGACCTCTACATTTTTTATGTTTATCTCTAGTATTACTCTTTAGACAAAAAAA
TTGTAGTAAGAACTATTCATAGAGTGAATCGAAAACAATACGAAAATGTAAACATTTCCTATACGTAGTA
TATAGAGACAAAATAGAAGAAACCGTTCATAATTTTCTGACCAATGAAGAATCATCAACGCTATCACTTT
CTGTTCACAAAGTATGCGCAATCCACATCGGTATAGAATATAATCGGGGATGCCTTTATCTTGAAAAAAT
GCACCCGCAGCTTCGCTAGTAATCAGTAAACGCGGGAAGTGGAGTCAGGCTTTTTTTATGGAAGAGAAAA
TAGACACCAAAGTAGCCTTCTTCTAACCTTAACGGACCTACAGTGCAAAAAGTTATCAAGAGACTGCATT
ATAGAGCGCACAAAGGAGAAAAAAAGTAATCTAAGATGCTTTGTTAGAAAAATAGCGCTCTCGGGATGCA
TTTTTGTAGAACAAAAAAGAAGTATAGATTCTTTGTTGGTAAAATAGCGCTCTCGCGTTGCATTTCTGTT
CTGTAAAAATGCAGCTCAGATTCTTTGTTTGAAAAATTAGCGCTCTCGCGTTGCATTTTTGTTTTACAAA
AATGAAGCACAGATTCTTCGTTGGTAAAATAGCGCTTTCGCGTTGCATTTCTGTTCTGTAAAAATGCAGC
TCAGATTCTTTGTTTGAAAAATTAGCGCTCTCGCGTTGCATTTTTGTTCTACAAAATGAAGCACAGATGC
TTCGTTCAGGTGGCACTTTTCGGGGAAATGTGCGCGGAACCCCTATTTGTTTATTTTTCTAAATACATTC
AAATATGTATCCGCTCATGAGACAATAACCCTGATAAATGCTTCAATAATATTGAAAAAGGAAGAGTATG
AGTATTCAACATTTCCGTGTCGCCCTTATTCCCTTTTTTGCGGCATTTTGCCTTCCTGTTTTTGCTCACC
CAGAAACGCTGGTGAAAGTAAAAGATGCTGAAGATCAGTTGGGTGCACGAGTGGGTTACATCGAACTGGA
TCTCAACAGCGGTAAGATCCTTGAGAGTTTTCGCCCCGAAGAACGTTTTCCAATGATGAGCACTTTTAAA
GTTCTGCTATGTGGCGCGGTATTATCCCGTATTGACGCCGGGCAAGAGCAACTCGGTCGCCGCATACACT
ATTCTCAGAATGACTTGGTTGAGTACTCACCAGTCACAGAAAAGCATCTTACGGATGGCATGACAGTAAG
AGAATTATGCAGTGCTGCCATAACCATGAGTGATAACACTGCGGCCAACTTACTTCTGACAACGATCGGA
GGACCGAAGGAGCTAACCGCTTTTTTGCACAACATGGGGGATCATGTAACTCGCCTTGATCGTTGGGAAC
CGGAGCTGAATGAAGCCATACCAAACGACGAGCGTGACACCACGATGCCTGTAGCAATGGCAACAACGTT
GCGCAAACTATTAACTGGCGAACTACTTACTCTAGCTTCCCGGCAACAATTAATAGACTGGATGGAGGCG
GATAAAGTTGCAGGACCACTTCTGCGCTCGGCCCTTCCGGCTGGCTGGTTTATTGCTGATAAATCTGGAG
CCGGTGAGCGTGGGTCTCGCGGTATCATTGCAGCACTGGGGCCAGATGGTAAGCCCTCCCGTATCGTAGT
TATCTACACGACGGGGAGTCAGGCAACTATGGATGAACGAAATAGACAGATCGCTGAGATAGGTGCCTCA
CTGATTAAGCATTGGTAACTGTCAGACCAAGTTTACTCATATATACTTTAGATTGATTTAAAACTTCATT
TTTAATTTAAAAGGATCTAGGTGAAGATCCTTTTTGATAATCTCATGACCAAAATCCCTTAACGTGAGTT
TTCGTTCCACTGAGCGTCAGACCCCGTAGAAAAGATCAAAGGATCTTCTTGAGATCCTTTTTTTCTGCGC
GTAATCTGCTGCTTGCAAACAAAAAAACCACCGCTACCAGCGGTGGTTTGTTTGCCGGATCAAGAGCTAC
CAACTCTTTTTCCGAAGGTAACTGGCTTCAGCAGAGCGCAGATACCAAATACTGTTCTTCTAGTGTAGCC
GTAGTTAGGCCACCACTTCAAGAACTCTGTAGCACCGCCTACATACCTCGCTCTGCTAATCCTGTTACCA
GTGGCTGCTGCCAGTGGCGATAAGTCGTGTCTTACCGGGTTGGACTCAAGACGATAGTTACCGGATAAGG
CGCAGCGGTCGGGCTGAACGGGGGGTTCGTGCACACAGCCCAGCTTGGAGCGAACGACCTACACCGAACT
GAGATACCTACAGCGTGAGCTATGAGAAAGCGCCACGCTTCCCGAAGGGAGAAAGGCGGACAGGTATCCG
GTAAGCGGCAGGGTCGGAACAGGAGAGCGCACGAGGGAGCTTCCAGGGGGAAACGCCTGGTATCTTTATA
GTCCTGTCGGGTTTCGCCACCTCTGACTTGAGCGTCGATTTTTGTGATGCTCGTCAGGGGGGCGGAGCCT
ATGGAAAAACGCCAGCAACGCGGCCTTTTTACGGTTCCTGGCCTTTTGCTGGCCTTTTGCTCACATGTTC
TTTCCTGCGTTATCCCCTGATTCTGTGGATAACCGTATTACCGCCTTTGAGTGAGCTGATACCGCTCGCC
GCAGCCGAACGACCGAGCGCAGCGAGTCAGTGAGCGAGGAAGCGGAAGAGCGCCCAATACGCAAACCGCC
TCTCCCCGCGCGTTGGCCGATTCATTAATGCAGCTGGCACGACAGGTTTCCCGACTGGAAAGCGGGCAGT
GAGCGCAACGCAATTAATGTGAGTTAGCTCACTCATTAGGCACCCCAGGCTTTACACTTTATGCTTCCGG
CTCGTATGTTGTGTGGAATTGTGAGCGGATAACAATTTCACACAGGAAACAGCTATGACCATGATTACGC
CAAGCGCGCAATTAACCCTCACTAAAGGGAACAAAAGCTGGAGCTCTCTCTATCACTGATAGGGAGCGGA
CTGGCTATACAGTGTTAACAAAATAGCCAAGCTGAAAATAATGTGTAGCTATGTTCAGTTAGTTTGGCTA
GCAAAGATATAAAAGCAGGTCGGAAATATTTATGGGCATTATTATGCAGAGCATCAACATGATAAAAAAA
AACAGTTGAATATTCCCTCAAAAAACTAGTAAAACAATGGTAAGTAAGGGTGAAGAAGACAATATGGCGA
TCATTAAGGAATTCATGCGTTTCAAAGTACACATGGAGGGAAGCGTGAACGGACATGAATTTGAAATCGA
AGGGGAAGGCGAAGGTAGACCATACGAAGGAACCCAGACCGCAAAGCTTAAAGTTACCAAAGGCGGGCCA
CTACCATTTGCATGGGATATCTTGAGCCCTCAGTTTATGTATGGCAGTAAGGCCTACGTTAAACACCCAG
CTGATATTCCCGACTATTTGAAATTGTCTTTTCCAGAAGGATTCAAATGGGAAAGAGTAATGAATTTCGA
GGACGGCGGAGTTGTTACTGTTACTCAAGATTCAAGTTTGCAAGACGGTGAATTTATTTACAAGGTCAAA
TTAAGAGGGACTAATTTCCCTAGTGATGGTCCCGTCATGCAAAAGAAGACTATGGGTTGGGAAGCCTCAT
CTGAACGTATGTATCCAGAAGATGGCGCGCTTAAGGGGGAAATTAAACAAAGATTGAAGTTAAAAGACGG
TGGTCACTACGACGCGGAAGTTAAGACCACTTATAAAGCTAAAAAGCCCGTTCAGTTACCTGGTGCATAT
AACGTAAACATTAAATTGGATATCACTTCACATAATGAAGATTACACTATTGTGGAACAATATGAAAGAG
CTGAAGGTAGGCACTCAACGGGTGGAATGGACGAATTGTACAAATAACTCGAGTCATGTAATTAGTTATG
TCACGCTTACATTCACGCCCTCCCCCCACATCCGCTCTAACCGAAAAGGAAGGAGTTAGACAACCTGAAG
TCTAGGTCCCTATTTATTTTTTTATAGTTATGTTAGTATTAAGAACGTTATTTATATTTCAAATTTTTCT
TTTTTTTCTGTACAGACGCGTGTACGCATGTAACATTATACTGAAAACCTTGCTTGAGAAGGTTTTGGGA
CGCTCGAAGGCTTTAATTTGCGGCCGGTACCCAATTCGCCCTATAGTGAGTCGTATTACGCGCGCTCACT
GGCCGTCGTTTTACAACGTCGTGACTGGGAAAACCCTGGCGTTACCCAACTTAATCGCCTTGCAGCACAT
CCCCCTTTCGCCAGCTGGCGTAATAGCGAAGAGGCCCGCACCGATCGCCCTTCCCAACAGTTGCGCAGCC
TGAATGGCGAATGG
[124 nt withheld, positions 5055-5178]
C
[91 nt withheld, positions 5180-5270]
A
[49 nt withheld, positions 5272-5320]
CCTTTGACGTTGGAGTCCACGTTCTTT
[37 nt withheld, positions 5348-5384]
ACCCTATCTCGGTCTATTCTTTTGATTTATAAGGGATTTTGCCGATTTCGGCCTATTGGTTAAAAAATGA
GCTGATTTAACAAAAATTTAACGCGAATTTTAACAAAATATTAACGCTTACAATTTCCTGATGCGGTATT
TTCTCCTTACGCATCTGTGCGGTATTTCACACCGCATAGGGTAATAACTGATATAATTAAATTGAAGCTC
TAATTTGTGAGTTTAGTATACATGCATTTACTTATAATACAGTTTTTTAGTTTTGCTGGCCGCATCTTCT
CAAATATGCTTCCCAGCCTGCTTTTCTGTAACGTTCACCCTCTACCTTAGCATCCCTTCCCTTTGCAAAT
AGTCCTCTTCCAACAATAATAATGTCAGATCCTGTAGAGACCACATCATCCACGGTTCTATACTGTTGAC
CCAATGCGTCTCCCTTGTCATCTAAACCCACACCGGGTGTCATAATCAACCAATCGTAACCTTCATCTCT
TCCACCCATGTCTCTTTGAGCAATAAAGCCGATAACAAAATCTTTGTCGCTCTTCGCAATGTCAACAGTA
CCCTTAGTATATTCTCCAGTAGATAGGGAGCCCTTGCATGACAATTCTGCTAACATCAAAAGGCCTCTAG
GTTCCTTTGTTACTTCTTCTGCCGCCTGCTTCAAACCGCTAACAATACCTGGGCCCACCACACCGTGTGC
ATTCGTAATGTCTGCCCATTCTGCTATTCTGTATACACCCGCAGAGTACTGCAATTTGACTGTATTACCA
ATGTCAGCAAATTTTCTGTCTTCGAAGAGTAAAAAATTGTACTTGGCGGATAATGCCTTTAGCGGCTTAA
CTGTGCCCTCCATGGAAAAATCAGTCAAGATATCCACATGTGTTTTTAGTAAACAAATTTTGGGACCTAA
TGCTTCAACTAACTCCAGTAATTCCTTGGTGGTACGAACATCCAATGAAGCACACAAGTTTGTTTGCTTT
TCGTGCATGATATTAAATAGCTTGGCAGCAACAGGACTAGGATGAGTAGCAGCACGTTCCTTATATGTAG
CTTTCGACATGATTTATCTTCGTTTCCTGCAGGTTTTTGTTCTGTGCAGTTGGGTTAAGAATACTGGGCA
ATTTCATGTTTCTTCAACACTACATATGCGTATATATACCAATCTAAGTCTGTGCTCCTTCCTTCGTTCT
TCCTTCTGTTCGGAGATTACCGAATCAAAAAAATTTCAAGGAAACCGAAATCAAAAAAAAGAATAAAAAA
AAAATGATGAATTGAAAAGGTGGTATGGTGCACTCTCAGTACAATCTGCTCTGATGCCGCATAGTTAAGC
CAGCCCCGACACCCGCCAACACCCGCTGACGCGCCCTGACGGGCTTGTCTGCTCCCGGCATCCGCTTACA
GACA
Features (pLannotate 1.2.2; 20 found; start..end, strand, type, name):
     31..66      -  CDS            rop (fragment): Rop protein, which maintains plasmids at low copy number; rop
    134..1476    +  rep_origin     2μ ori: yeast 2μ plasmid origin of replication
   1503..1607    +  promoter       AmpR promoter: bla
   1608..2468    +  CDS            AmpR: β-lactamase; bla; confers resistance to ampicillin, carbenicillin, and related antibiotics
   2639..3227    +  rep_origin     ori: high-copy-number ColE1/pMB1/pBR322/pUC origin of replication
   3410..3502    +  CDS            lacI (fragment): lac repressor; lacI; The lac repressor binds to the lac operator to inhibit transcription in E. coli. This inhibition can be relieved by adding lactose or isopropyl-β-D-thiogalactopyranoside (IPTG).
   3515..3536    +  protein_bind   CAP binding site: CAP binding activates transcription in the presence of cAMP. E. coli catabolite activator protein
   3551..3581    +  promoter       lac promoter: promoter for the E. coli lac operon
   3589..3605    +  protein_bind   lac operator: The lac repressor binds to the lac operator to inhibit transcription in E. coli. This inhibition can be relieved by adding lactose or isopropyl-β-D-thiogalactopyranoside (IPTG). lac repressor encoded by lacI
   3650..3668    +  promoter       T3 promoter: promoter for bacteriophage T3 RNA polymerase
   3687..3706    -  promoter       tight TRE promoter (fragment): Tet-responsive promoter PTight, consisting of seven tet operator sequences followed by the minimal CMV promoter
   3887..4594    +  CDS            mCherry: mCherry is a basic (constitutively fluorescent) red fluorescent protein published in 2004, derived from Discosoma sp.. It is reported to be a very rapidly-maturing monomer with low acid sensitivity.
   4604..4851    +  terminator     CYC1 terminator: S. cerevisiae CYC1; transcription terminator for CYC1
   4870..4888    -  promoter       T7 promoter: promoter for bacteriophage T7 RNA polymerase
   4896..5051    +  CDS            lacZα (fragment): LacZα fragment of β-galactosidase; lacZ fragment
   5055..5483    +  rep_origin     f1 ori (sequence partly withheld): f1 bacteriophage origin of replication; arrow indicates direction of (+) strand synthesis
   5511..5562    -  misc_feature   bom (fragment): basis of mobility region from pBR322
   5641..6444    -  CDS            URA3: orotidine-5'-phosphate decarboxylase, required for uracil biosynthesis; S. cerevisiae URA3; yeast auxotrophic marker, counterselectable with 5-fluoroorotic acid (5-FOA)
   6445..6660    -  promoter       URA3 promoter: S. cerevisiae URA3
   6668..6717    -  misc_feature   bom (fragment): basis of mobility region from pBR322
