[The description below was written by a language model from this plasmid's Addgene catalogue record and pLannotate feature annotations shown in this document.]
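Description:
pRS426-PGAL7-D_RFP_TCYC1 is a yeast expression plasmid built on the pRS426 episomal shuttle backbone. It replicates in yeast from the 2μ origin and is maintained by the URA3 auxotrophic marker, driven by its own promoter, which allows selection on uracil-deficient medium and counterselection with 5-FOA. In E. coli it is propagated through a high-copy ColE1/pUC-type origin and selected by ampicillin resistance (β-lactamase). The backbone also carries an f1 phage origin. Remnants of the lac promoter/operator and lacZα region flank the cloning site, along with T3 and T7 promoters that serve as sequencing primer sites.

The payload is a reporter cassette in which a yeast-optimised red fluorescent protein (listed as yeCherry/yeRFP, annotated as mCherry, about 711 bp) is cloned between SpeI and XhoI. It sits downstream of a synthetic promoter designated PGAL7-D and upstream of the S. cerevisiae CYC1 transcription terminator. The promoter itself is not annotated as a named feature. The region between the T3 site and the reporter contains only a short match to a tet-operator-type (tight TRE) element, which may reflect operator sequence embedded in the synthetic design, though the record does not describe the promoter's architecture. The sequenced record is 6,788 nt, slightly shorter than the catalogued 6,799 bp.

The plasmid comes from work on a tunable transactivation system in the probiotic yeast Saccharomyces boulardii, where red fluorescence reports the activity of the synthetic promoter. According to the depositor, it served mainly as a PCR template for amplifying the reporter cassette for genomic integration.
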