Addgene plasmid #177165: pRS426-PGAL7-D_RFP_TCYC1
Purpose: Expresses yeRFP under the control of a synthetic promoter (PGAL7-D)
Depositing lab: Gautam Dantas. Depositing organization: Washington University in Saint Louis. Publication: A Tunable and Expandable Transactivation System in Probiotic Yeast Saccharomyces boulardii. Kwak S, Mahmud B, Dantas G. ACS Synth Biol. 2022 Jan 21;11(1):508-514. doi: 10.1021/acssynbio.1c00384. Epub 2021 Dec 23. PubMed 34939781.
Backbone
  Vector backbone: pRS426
  Backbone manufacturer: EUROSCARF
  Backbone size w/o insert (bp): 6088
  Total vector size (bp): 6799
  Modifications to backbone: Synthetic promoter (PGAL7-D) and CYC1 terminator were introduced.w) and CYC1 terminator were introduced.w
  Vector type: Yeast Expression
  Selectable markers: URA3
Growth in bacteria
  Bacterial resistance: Ampicillin, 100 μg/mL
  Growth temperature: 37°C
  Growth strain: DH5alpha
  Copy number: Unknown
Gene/Insert
  Gene/Insert name: yeCherry
  Species: Synthetic
  Insert size (bp): 711
  Promoter: Synthetic promoter (PGAL7-D)
  Cloning method: Restriction Enzyme; 5′ cloning site SpeI (not destroyed); 3′ cloning site XhoI (not destroyed)
  Sequencing primers: 5′ T3; 3′ T7
Resource information
  A portion of this plasmid was derived from a plasmid made by: Addgene #24549
Terms and licenses: Academic/Nonprofit Terms; Industry Terms: Not Available to Industry
Depositor comments: This plasmid was used as a template to amplify the reporter cassette for the genomic integration.
How to cite: pRS426-PGAL7-D_RFP_TCYC1 was a gift from Gautam Dantas (Addgene plasmid # 177165 ; http://n2t.net/addgene:177165 ; RRID:Addgene_177165)
